LOCUS       Exported 5234 bp ds-DNA circular SYN 12-MAY-2021
DEFINITION  Shuttle vector E. coli/B.meg., encoding a promoter and a terminator
            for RNA polymerase of the phage K1E.
ACCESSION   .
VERSION     .
KEYWORDS    pPK1E-2+t
SOURCE      synthetic DNA construct
  ORGANISM  synthetic DNA construct
REFERENCE   1 (bases 1 to 5234)
  AUTHORS   Stammen S, Schuller F, Dietrich S, Gamer M, Biedendieck R, Jahn D
  TITLE     Application of Escherichia coli phage K1E DNA-dependent RNA
            polymerase for in vitro RNA synthesis and in vivo protein production
            in Bacillus megaterium.
  JOURNAL   Appl Microbiol Biotechnol. 2010 Sep;88(2):529-39. doi:
            10.1007/s00253-010-2732-y. Epub 2010 Jul 2.
  PUBMED    20596705
REFERENCE   2 (bases 1 to 5234)
  AUTHORS   .
  TITLE     Direct Submission
  JOURNAL   Exported May 12, 2021 from SnapGene Server 1.1.58
            http://www.snapgene.com
FEATURES             Location/Qualifiers
     source          1..5234
                     /organism="synthetic DNA construct"
                     /mol_type="other DNA"
     CDS             complement(993..1997)
                     /codon_start=1
                     /gene="repB"
                     /product="RepB replication protein"
                     /label=repB
                     /note="from Enterococcus faecalis plasmid pAM-alpha-1"
                     /db_xref="GI:22652809"
                     /protein_id="AAN03827.1"
                     /translation="MGVSFNIMCPNSSIYSDEKSRVLVDKTKSGKVRPWREKKIANVDY
                     FELLHILEFKKAERVKDCAEILEYKQNRETGERKLYRVWFCKSRLCPMCNWRRAMKHGI
                     QSQKVVAEVIKQKPTVRWLFLTLTVKNVYDGEELNKSLSDMAQGFRRMMQYKKINKNLV
                     GFMRATEVTINNKDNSYNQHMHVLVCVEPTYFKNTENYVNQKQWIQFWKKAMKLDYDPN
                     VKVQMIRPKNKYKSDIQSAIDETAKYPVKDTDFMTDDEEKNLKRLSDLEEGLHRKRLIS
                     YGGLLKEIHKKLNLDDTEEGDLIHTDDDEKADEDGFSIIAMWNWERKNYFIKE"
     rep_origin      complement(2763..3351)
                     /direction=LEFT
                     /label=ori
                     /note="high-copy-number ColE1/pMB1/pBR322/pUC origin of
                     replication"
     primer_bind     complement(2843..2862)
                     /label=pBR322ori-F
                     /note="pBR322 origin, forward primer"
     CDS             complement(3522..4382)
                     /codon_start=1
                     /gene="bla"
                     /product="beta-lactamase"
                     /label=AmpR
                     /note="confers resistance to ampicillin, carbenicillin, and
                     related antibiotics"
                     /translation="MSIQHFRVALIPFFAAFCLPVFAHPETLVKVKDAEDQLGARVGYI
                     ELDLNSGKILESFRPEERFPMMSTFKVLLCGAVLSRVDAGQEQLGRRIHYSQNDLVEYS
                     PVTEKHLTDGMTVRELCSAAITMSDNTAANLLLTTIGGPKELTAFLHNMGDHVTRLDRW
                     EPELNEAIPNDERDTTMPAAMATTLRKLLTGELLTLASRQQLIDWMEADKVAGPLLRSA
                     LPAGWFIADKSGAGERGSRGIIAALGPDGKPSRIVVIYTTGSQATMDERNRQIAEIGAS
                     LIKHW"
     primer_bind     4145..4164
                     /label=Amp-R
                     /note="Ampicillin resistance gene, reverse primer"
     promoter        complement(4383..4487)
                     /gene="bla"
                     /label=AmpR promoter
     primer_bind     4555..4573
                     /label=pBRforEco
                     /note="pBR322 vectors, upsteam of EcoRI site, forward
                     primer"
     CDS             complement(4651..793)
                     /codon_start=1
                     /gene="Bacillus subtilis tetL"
                     /product="tetracycline efflux protein"
                     /label=TcR
                     /note="confers resistance to tetracycline"
                     /translation="MNTSYSQSNLRHNQILIWLCILSFFSVLNEMVLNVSLPDIANDFN
                     KPPASTNWVNTAFMLTFSIGTAVYGKLSDQLGIKRLLLFGIIINCFGSVIGFVGHSFFS
                     LLIMARFIQGAGAAAFPALVMVVVARYIPKENRGKAFGLIGSIVAMGEGVGPAIGGMIA
                     HYIHWSYLLLIPMITIITVPFLMKLLKKEVRIKGHFDIKGIILMSVGIVFFMLFTTSYS
                     ISFLIVSVLSFLIFVKHIRKVTDPFVDPGLGKNIPFMIGVLCGGIIFGTVAGFVSMVPY
                     MMKDVHQLSTAEIGSVIIFPGTMSVIIFGYIGGILVDRRGPLYVLNIGVTFLSVSFLTA
                     SFLLETTSWFMTIIIVFVLGGLSFTKTVISTIVSSSLKQQEAGAGMSLLNFTSFLSEGT
                     GIAIVGGLLSIPLLDQRLLPMEVDQSTYLYSNLLLLFSGIIVISWLVTLNVYKHSQRDF
                     "
ORIGIN
        1 cacaaagaac tccaatcata aaaggtatat ttttccctaa tccgggatca acaaaaggat
       61 ctgttacttt cctgatatgt tttacaaata tcaggaatga cagcacgcta acgataagaa
      121 aagaaatgct atatgatgtt gtaaacaaca taaaaaatac aatgcctaca gacattagta
      181 taattccttt gatatcaaaa tgacctttta tccttacttc tttctttaat aatttcataa
      241 gaaacggaac agtgataatt gttatcatag gaatgagtag aagataggac caatgaatat
      301 aatgggctat cattccacca atcgctggac cgactccttc tcccatggct actatcgatc
      361 caataagacc aaatgcttta cccctatttt cctttggaat atagcgcgca actacaacca
      421 ttacgagtgc tggaaatgca gctgcaccag ccccttgaat aaaacgagcc ataataagta
      481 aggaaaagaa agaatggcca acaaacccaa ttaccgaccc gaaacaattt attataattc
      541 caaataggag taaccttttg atgcctaatt gatcagatag ctttccatat acagctgttc
      601 caatggaaaa ggttaacata aaggctgtgt tcacccagtt tgtactcgca ggtggtttat
      661 taaaatcatt tgcaatatca ggtaatgaga cgttcaaaac catttcattt aatacgctaa
      721 aaaaagataa aatgcaaagc caaattaaaa tttggttgtg tcgtaaattc gattgtgaat
      781 aggatgtatt cacatttcac cctccaataa tgagggcaga cgtagtttat agggttaatg
      841 atacgcttcc ctcttttaat tgaaccctgt tacattcatt acacttcata attaattcct
      901 cctaaacttg attaaaacat tttaccacat ataaactaag ttttaaattc agtatttcat
      961 cacttataca acaatatggc ccgtttgttg aactactctt taataaaata atttttccgt
     1021 tcccaattcc acattgcaat aatagaaaat ccatcttcat cggctttttc gtcatcatct
     1081 gtatgaatca aatcgccttc ttctgtgtca tcaaggttta attttttatg tatttctttt
     1141 aacaaaccac cataggagat taacctttta cggtgtaaac cttcctccaa atcagacaaa
     1201 cgtttcaaat tcttttcttc atcatcggtc ataaaatccg tatcctttac aggatatttt
     1261 gcagtttcgt caattgccga ttgtatatcc gatttatatt tatttttcgg tcgaatcatt
     1321 tgaactttta catttggatc atagtctaat ttcattgcct ttttccaaaa ttgaatccat
     1381 tgtttttgat tcacgtagtt ttctgtattc ttaaaataag ttggttccac acataccaat
     1441 acatgcatgt gctgattata agaattatct ttattattta ttgtcacttc cgttgcacgc
     1501 ataaaaccaa caagattttt attaattttt ttatattgca tcattcggcg aaatccttga
     1561 gccatatctg acaaactctt atttaattct tcgccatcat aaacattttt aactgttaat
     1621 gtgagaaaca accaacgaac tgttggcttt tgtttaataa cttcagcaac aaccttttgt
     1681 gactgaatgc catgtttcat tgctctcctc cagttgcaca ttggacaaag cctggattta
     1741 caaaaccaca ctcgatacaa ctttctttcg cctgtttcac gattttgttt atactctaat
     1801 atttcagcac aatcttttac tctttcagcc tttttaaatt caagaatatg cagaagttca
     1861 aagtaatcaa cattagcgat tttcttttct ctccatggtc tcacttttcc actttttgtc
     1921 ttgtccacta aaacccttga tttttcatct gaataaatgc tactattagg acacataata
     1981 ttaaaagaaa cccccatcta tttagttatt tgtttggtca cttataactt taacagatgg
     2041 ggtttttctg tgcaaccaat tttaagggtt ttcaatactt taaaacacat acataccaac
     2101 acttcaacgc acctttcagc aactaaaata aaaatgacgt tatttctata tgtatcaaga
     2161 taagaaagaa caagttcaaa accatcaaaa aaagacacct tttcaggtgc tttttttatt
     2221 ttataaactc attccctgat ctcgacttcg ttcttttttt acctctcggt tatgagttag
     2281 ttcaaattcg ttctttttag gttctaaatc gtgtttttct tggaattgtg ctgttttatc
     2341 ctttaccttg tctacaaacc ccttaaaaac gtttttaaag gcttttaagc cgtctgtacg
     2401 ttccttaagc aaactattta gctgacacta taagagaagg cttaacaagg cgttgctacg
     2461 gtagcgcctg attaaacttt cacttacaag gaggtgaaat gtacaatggt ccaaactagt
     2521 tcgaagatct ccggagctcc cgggatccgg taccggccgc atgctaacta gctaaccggt
     2581 tacctatgcc ctatctacct tgcgtaggta gggttctttt tgttgccggt ccaagaattg
     2641 gagctaatta attcttgcgg agaactgtga atgcgcaaac caacccttgg cagaacatat
     2701 ccatcgcgtc cgccatctcc agcagccgca cgcggcgcat ctcgggccgc gttgctggcg
     2761 tttttccata ggctccgccc ccctgacgag catcacaaaa atcgacgctc aagtcagagg
     2821 tggcgaaacc cgacaggact ataaagatac caggcgtttc cccctggaag ctccctcgtg
     2881 cgctctcctg ttccgaccct gccgcttacc ggatacctgt ccgcctttct cccttcggga
     2941 agcgtggcgc tttctcatag ctcacgctgt aggtatctca gttcggtgta ggtcgttcgc
     3001 tccaagctgg gctgtgtgca cgaacccccc gttcagcccg accgctgcgc cttatccggt
     3061 aactatcgtc ttgagtccaa cccggtaaga cacgacttat cgccactggc agcagccact
     3121 ggtaacagga ttagcagagc gaggtatgta ggcggtgcta cagagttctt gaagtggtgg
     3181 cctaactacg gctacactag aaggacagta tttggtatct gcgctctgct gaagccagtt
     3241 accttcggaa aaagagttgg tagctcttga tccggcaaac aaaccaccgc tggtagcggt
     3301 ggtttttttg tttgcaagca gcagattacg cgcagaaaaa aaggatctca agaagatcct
     3361 ttgatctttt ctacggggtc tgacgctcag tggaacgaaa actcacgtta agggattttg
     3421 gtcatgagat tatcaaaaag gatcttcacc tagatccttt taaattaaaa atgaagtttt
     3481 aaatcaatct aaagtatata tgagtaaact tggtctgaca gttaccaatg cttaatcagt
     3541 gaggcaccta tctcagcgat ctgtctattt cgttcatcca tagttgcctg actccccgtc
     3601 gtgtagataa ctacgatacg ggagggctta ccatctggcc ccagtgctgc aatgataccg
     3661 cgagacccac gctcaccggc tccagattta tcagcaataa accagccagc cggaagggcc
     3721 gagcgcagaa gtggtcctgc aactttatcc gcctccatcc agtctattaa ttgttgccgg
     3781 gaagctagag taagtagttc gccagttaat agtttgcgca acgttgttgc cattgctgca
     3841 ggcatcgtgg tgtcacgctc gtcgtttggt atggcttcat tcagctccgg ttcccaacga
     3901 tcaaggcgag ttacatgatc ccccatgttg tgcaaaaaag cggttagctc cttcggtcct
     3961 ccgatcgttg tcagaagtaa gttggccgca gtgttatcac tcatggttat ggcagcactg
     4021 cataattctc ttactgtcat gccatccgta agatgctttt ctgtgactgg tgagtactca
     4081 accaagtcat tctgagaata gtgtatgcgg cgaccgagtt gctcttgccc ggcgtcaaca
     4141 cgggataata ccgcgccaca tagcagaact ttaaaagtgc tcatcattgg aaaacgttct
     4201 tcggggcgaa aactctcaag gatcttaccg ctgttgagat ccagttcgat gtaacccact
     4261 cgtgcaccca actgatcttc agcatctttt actttcacca gcgtttctgg gtgagcaaaa
     4321 acaggaaggc aaaatgccgc aaaaaaggga ataagggcga cacggaaatg ttgaatactc
     4381 atactcttcc tttttcaata ttattgaagc atttatcagg gttattgtct catgagcgga
     4441 tacatatttg aatgtattta gaaaaataaa caaatagggg ttccgcgcac atttccccga
     4501 aaagtgccac ctgacgtcta agaaaccatt attatcatga cattaaccta taaaaatagg
     4561 cgtatcacga ggccctttcg tcttcaagaa ttcctgttat aaaaaaagga tcaattttga
     4621 actctctccc aaagttgatc ccttaacgat ttagaaatcc ctttgagaat gtttatatac
     4681 attcaaggta accagccaac taatgacaat gattcctgaa aaaagtaata acaaattact
     4741 atacagataa gttgactgat caacttccat aggtaacaac ctttgatcaa gtaagggtat
     4801 ggataataaa ccacctacaa ttgcaatacc tgttccctct gataaaaagc tggtaaagtt
     4861 aagcaaactc attccagcac cagcttcctg ctgtttcaag ctacttgaaa caattgttga
     4921 tataactgtt ttggtgaacg aaagcccacc taaaacaaat acgattataa ttgtcatgaa
     4981 ccatgatgtt gtttctaaaa gaaaggaagc agttaaaaag ctaacagaaa gaaatgtaac
     5041 tccgatgttt aacacgtata aaggacctct tctatcaaca agtatcccac caatgtagcc
     5101 gaaaataatg acactcattg ttccagggaa aataattaca cttccgattt cggcagtact
     5161 tagctggtga acatctttca tcatataagg aaccatagag acaaaccctg ctactgttcc
     5221 aaatataatt cccc
//
