[The description below was written by a language model from this plasmid's Addgene catalogue record and the feature table of its GenBank file.]
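Description:
pPK1E-2+t is a 5,234 bp empty-backbone shuttle vector for Escherichia coli and Bacillus megaterium, derived from pMM1520 and classified as a bacterial expression and synthetic biology plasmid. In E. coli it is maintained through a high-copy ColE1/pUC-type origin and selected with ampicillin via the bla beta-lactamase gene and its native promoter. For the Gram-positive host, the annotated features include a repB gene encoding a RepB replication protein (noted as originating from Enterococcus faecalis plasmid pAM-alpha-1), which provides plasmid replication functions, and a tetL-type tetracycline efflux gene that supplies the tetracycline selection specified for B. megaterium. The tetL coding sequence spans the numbering origin of the circular map.

The defining payload, according to the catalogue entry, is a promoter and a terminator recognised by the DNA-dependent RNA polymerase of E. coli phage K1E, a single-subunit phage polymerase analogous in concept to the T7 enzyme. A gene of interest cloned between these elements would be transcribed only when K1E RNA polymerase is present, giving a dedicated, orthogonal transcription system. Neither the K1E promoter, the terminator nor any cloning site is annotated in the feature table, so their positions and the available restriction sites cannot be stated from the record. It also shows no polymerase gene on this plasmid, implying the enzyme must be supplied from elsewhere. The associated work concerns use of K1E RNA polymerase for in vitro RNA synthesis and in vivo recombinant protein production in B. megaterium, which is the vector's intended application.
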