Addgene plasmid #48148: pPK1E-2+t
Purpose: (Empty Backbone) Shuttle vector E. coli/B.meg., encoding a promoter and a terminator for RNA polymerase of the phage K1E
Depositing lab: Dieter Jahn. Depositing organization: Technische Universitaet Braunschweig. Publication: Application of Escherichia coli phage K1E DNA-dependent RNA polymerase for in vitro RNA synthesis and in vivo protein production in Bacillus megaterium. Stammen S, Schuller F, Dietrich S, Gamer M, Biedendieck R, Jahn D. Appl Microbiol Biotechnol. 2010 Sep;88(2):529-39. doi: 10.1007/s00253-010-2732-y. Epub 2010 Jul 2. PubMed 20596705.
Backbone
  Vector backbone: pMM1520
  Backbone manufacturer: Malten et al., 2005
  Vector type: Bacterial Expression, Synthetic Biology
Growth in bacteria
  Bacterial resistance: Ampicillin, 100 μg/mL
  Growth temperature: 37°C
  Growth strain: DH10B
  Growth instructions: For Bacillus megaterium: Tetracycline and 37 °C
  Copy number: Unknown
Terms and licenses: Academic/Nonprofit Terms; Industry Terms: Not Available to Industry
How to cite: pPK1E-2+t was a gift from Dieter Jahn (Addgene plasmid # 48148 ; http://n2t.net/addgene:48148 ; RRID:Addgene_48148)
