>Addgene plasmid #48148 | pPK1E-2+t | addgene partial sequence | sequence record 72410 | pBR322ori-F 5'-GGGAAACGCCTGGTATCTTT-3'
CTCTGACTTGAGCGTCGATTTTTGTGATGCTCGTCAGGGGGGCGGAGCCTATGGAAAAACGCCAGCAACG
CGGCCCGAGATGCGCCGCGTGCGGCTGCTGGAGATGGCGGACGCGATGGATATGTTCTGCCAAGGGTTGG
TTTGCGCATTCACAGTTCTCCGCAAGAATTAATTAGCTCCAATTCTTGGACCGGCAACAAAAAGAACCCT
ACCTACGCAAGGTAGATAGGGCATAGGTAACCGGTTAGCTAGTTAGCATGCGGCCGGTACCGGATCCCGG
GAGCTCCGGAGATCTTCGAACTAGTTTGGACCATTGTACATTTCACCTCCTTGTAAGTGAAAGTTTAATC
AGGCGCTACCGTAGCAACGCCTTGTTAAGCCTTCTCTTATAGTGTCAGCTAAATAGTTTGCTTAAGGAAC
GTACAGACGGCTTAAAAGCCTTTAAAAACGTTTTTAAGGGGTTTGTAGACAAGGTAAAGGATAAAACAGC
ACAATTCCAAGAAAAACACGATTTAGAACCTAAAAAGAACGAATTTGAACTAACTCATAACCGAGAGGTA
AAAAAAGAACGAAGTCGAGATCAGGGAATGAGTTTATAAAATAAAAAAAGCACCTGAAAAGGTGTCTTTT
TTTGATGGTTTTGAACTTGTTCTTTCTTATCTTGATACATATAGAAATAACGTCATTTTTATTTTAGTTG
CTGAAAGGTGCGTTGAAGTGTTGGTATGTATGTGTTTTAAAGTATTGAAAACCCTTAAAATTGGTTGCAC
AGAAAAACCCCATCTGTTAAAGTTATAAGTGACCAAACAAATAACTAAATAGATGGGGGTTTCTTTTAAT
ATTATGTGTCCTAATAGTAGCATTTATTCAGATGAAAAATCAAGGGTTTTAGTGGACAAGACAAAAAGTG
GAAA
